Addgene plasmid #240995: pAAV-CAG-NanoLuc-LATeNT(slow)
Purpose: Expresses NanoLuc-LATeNT* in neurons; for AAV transduction
Depositing lab: Alice Ting. Depositing organization: Stanford University. Publication: Light-activated tetanus neurotoxin for conditional proteolysis and inducible synaptic inhibition in vivo. Roh H, Kim D, Kim B, Jeon Y, Kim Y, Jacko M, Xu F, Lin C, Won Um J, Ting AY. bioRxiv 2025.01.27.635161; doi: 10.1101/2025.01.27.635161.
Backbone
  Vector backbone: pAAV
  Vector type: Mammalian Expression, AAV
Growth in bacteria
  Bacterial resistance: Ampicillin, 100 μg/mL
  Growth temperature: 37°C
  Growth strain: NEB Stable
  Copy number: High Copy
Gene/Insert
  Gene/Insert name: NanoLuc-V5-LATeNT*
  Species: Synthetic
  Tag / fusion protein: V5 (internal) (N terminal on insert)
  Cloning method: Gibson Cloning
Terms and licenses: Academic/Nonprofit Terms; Industry Terms: Not Available to Industry
Depositor comments: Please visit https://doi.org/10.1101/2025.01.27.635161 for bioRxiv preprint.
How to cite: pAAV-CAG-NanoLuc-LATeNT(slow) was a gift from Alice Ting (Addgene plasmid # 240995 ; http://n2t.net/addgene:240995 ; RRID:Addgene_240995)
