[The description below was written by a language model from this plasmid's Addgene catalogue record and pLannotate feature annotations shown in this document.]
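Description:
pAAV-CAG-NanoLuc-LATeNT(slow) is a 7,442 nt AAV transfer plasmid for mammalian expression, intended for packaging into recombinant adeno-associated virus and transduction of neurons. It is maintained in bacteria as a high-copy plasmid through a ColE1/pUC-type origin and selected with ampicillin via the bla gene. An f1 phage origin and small remnants of pBR322 bom and rop sequences are also present in the backbone. The expression cassette is flanked by AAV2 inverted terminal repeats, which direct replication and encapsidation of the intervening DNA. The automated annotation detects the left ITR only as short fragments and the right one as a full element.

Expression is driven by the CAG promoter, annotated as the CMV immediate-early enhancer, the chicken β-actin promoter and a chimeric β-actin/β-globin intron, which together give strong, broadly active transcription. The synthetic open reading frame encodes NanoLuc luciferase followed by an internal V5 epitope tag and LATeNT*, a light-activated tetanus neurotoxin. The feature table identifies this portion as a fragment related to tetanus toxin, the zinc endopeptidase that cleaves synaptobrevin-2 and thereby blocks neurotransmitter release. The annotated span is longer than a protease fragment alone would suggest, which is consistent with additional engineered sequence, but the record does not describe the light-sensing components or define what the "slow" designation or the asterisk refer to. The role of the fused luciferase is likewise not stated. Downstream lie WPRE fragments, which enhance transcript stability and expression, and SV40 polyadenylation signal fragments. According to the record, the construct serves conditional proteolysis and inducible synaptic inhibition in vivo.
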