Features (pLannotate 1.2.2; 19 found; start..end, strand, type, name):
     12..39      +  repeat_region  AAV2 ITR (fragment): inverted terminal repeat of adeno-associated virus serotype 2 inverted
     68..95      +  repeat_region  AAV2 ITR (fragment): inverted terminal repeat of adeno-associated virus serotype 2 inverted
    216..519     +  enhancer       CMV enhancer: human cytomegalovirus immediate early enhancer
    521..797     +  promoter       chicken β-actin promoter: No description available
    798..1814    +  intron         chimeric intron: chimera between introns from chicken β-actin and rabbit β-globin
   1914..2423    +  CDS            Nluc: NanoLuc® luciferase human codon-optimized
   2454..4265    +  CDS            tetX (fragment): TETX_CLOTE - Experimental evidence at protein level: Swiss-Prot protein existence level 1. Tetanus toxin acts by inhibiting neurotransmitter release. It binds to peripheral neuronal synapses, is internalized and moves by retrograde transport up the axon into the spinal cord where it can move between postsynaptic and presynaptic neurons. It inhibits neurotransmitter release by acting as a zinc endopeptidase that catalyzes the hydrolysis of the '76-Gln-|-Phe-77' bond of synaptobrevin-2. From Clostridium tetani (strain Massachusetts / E88).
   4277..4434    +  misc_feature   WPRE (fragment): woodchuck hepatitis virus posttranscriptional regulatory element
   4440..4524    +  misc_feature   WPRE (fragment): woodchuck hepatitis virus posttranscriptional regulatory element
   4523..4566    -  polyA_signal   SV40 poly(A) signal (fragment): SV40 polyadenylation signal
   4570..4637    -  polyA_signal   SV40 poly(A) signal (fragment): SV40 polyadenylation signal
   4705..4845    +  repeat_region  AAV2 ITR: inverted terminal repeat of adeno-associated virus serotype 2 inverted
   4850..4901    -  misc_feature   bom (fragment): basis of mobility region from pBR322
   4920..5375    +  rep_origin     f1 ori (sequence partly withheld): f1 bacteriophage origin of replication; arrow indicates direction of (+) strand synthesis
   5376..5425    -  misc_feature   bom (fragment): basis of mobility region from pBR322
   5527..5562    -  CDS            rop (fragment): Rop protein, which maintains plasmids at low copy number; rop
   5657..5761    +  promoter       AmpR promoter: bla
   5762..6622    +  CDS            AmpR: β-lactamase; bla; confers resistance to ampicillin, carbenicillin, and related antibiotics
   6793..7381    +  rep_origin     ori: high-copy-number ColE1/pMB1/pBR322/pUC origin of replication
>Addgene plasmid #240995 | pAAV-CAG-NanoLuc-LATeNT(slow) | addgene full sequence | sequence record 478938 | Addgene NGS Result
CCTGCAGGCAGCTGCGCGCTCGCTCGCTCACTGAGGCCGCCCGGGCGTCGGGCGACCTTTGGTCGCCCGG
CCTCAGTGAGCGAGCGAGCGCGCAGAGAGGGAGTGGCCAACTCCATCACTAGGGGTTCCTGCGGCCGCAC
GCGTCTGCAGGAATCTAGTTATTAATAGTAATCAATTACGGGGTCATTAGTTCATAGCCCATATATGGAG
TTCCGCGTTACATAACTTACGGTAAATGGCCCGCCTGGCTGACCGCCCAACGACCCCCGCCCATTGACGT
CAATAATGACGTATGTTCCCATAGTAACGCCAATAGGGACTTTCCATTGACGTCAATGGGTGGAGTATTT
ACGGTAAACTGCCCACTTGGCAGTACATCAAGTGTATCATATGCCAAGTACGCCCCCTATTGACGTCAAT
GACGGTAAATGGCCCGCCTGGCATTATGCCCAGTACATGACCTTATGGGACTTTCCTACTTGGCAGTACA
TCTACGTATTAGTCATCGCTATTACCATGGTCGAGGTGAGCCCCACGTTCTGCTTCACTCTCCCCATCTC
CCCCCCCTCCCCACCCCCAATTTTGTATTTATTTATTTTTTAATTATTTTGTGCAGCGATGGGGGCGGGG
GGGGGGGGGGGCGCGCGCCAGGCGGGGCGGGGCGGGGCGAGGGGCGGGGCGGGGCGAGGCGGAGAGGTGC
GGCGGCAGCCAATCAGAGCGGCGCGCTCCGAAAGTTTCCTTTTATGGCGAGGCGGCGGCGGCGGCGGCCC
TATAAAAAGCGAAGCGCGCGGCGGGCGGGAGTCGCTGCGCGCTGCCTTCGCCCCGTGCCCCGCTCCGCCG
CCGCCTCGCGCCGCCCGCCCCGGCTCTGACTGACCGCGTTACTCCCACAGGTGAGCGGGCGGGACGGCCC
TTCTCCTCCGGGCTGTAATTAGCGCTTGGTTTAATGACGGCTTGTTTCTTTTCTGTGGCTGCGTGAAAGC
CTTGAGGGGCTCCGGGAGGGCCCTTTGTGCGGGGGGAGCGGCTCGGGGGGTGCGTGCGTGTGTGTGTGCG
TGGGGAGCGCCGCGTGCGGCTCCGCGCTGCCCGGCGGCTGTGAGCGCTGCGGGCGCGGCGCGGGGCTTTG
TGCGCTCCGCAGTGTGCGCGAGGGGAGCGCGGCCGGGGGCGGTGCCCCGCGGTGCGGGGGGGGCTGCGAG
GGGAACAAAGGCTGCGTGCGGGGTGTGTGCGTGGGGGGGTGAGCAGGGGGTGTGGGCGCGTCGGTCGGGC
TGCAACCCCCCCTGCACCCCCCTCCCCGAGTTGCTGAGCACGGCCCGGCTTCGGGTGCGGGGCTCCGTAC
GGGGCGTGGCGCGGGGCTCGCCGTGCCGGGCGGGGGGTGGCGGCAGGTGGGGGTGCCGGGCGGGGCGGGG
CCGCCTCGGGCCGGGGAGGGCTCGGGGGAGGGGCGCGGCGGCCCCCGGAGCGCCGGCGGCTGTCGAGGCG
CGGCGAGCCGCAGCCATTGCCTTTTATGGTAATCGTGCGAGAGGGCGCAGGGACTTCCTTTGTCCCAAAT
CTGTGCGGAGCCGAAATCTGGGAGGCGCCGCCGCACCCCCTCTAGCGGGCGCGGGGCGAAGCGGTGCGGC
GCCGGCAGGAAGGAAATGGGCGGGGAGGGCCTTCGTGCGTCGCCGCGCCGCCGTCCCCTTCTCCCTCTCC
AGCCTCGGGGCTGTCCGCGGGGGGACGGCTGCCTTCGGGGGGGACGGGGCAGGGCGGGGTTCGGCTTCTG
GCGTGTGACCGGCGGCTCTAGAGCCTCTGCTAACCATGTTCATGCCTTCTTCTTTTTCCTACAGCAATTG
GCGGCCGCCACCATGGGCAAGCCCATCCCCAACCCCCTGCTGGGCCTGGACAGCACCAAGGGCTCGGGCT
CGACCTCGGGCTCGGGCACCGGTGTCTTCACACTCGAAGATTTCGTTGGGGACTGGCGACAGACAGCCGG
CTACAACCTGGACCAAGTCCTTGAACAGGGAGGTGTGTCCAGTTTGTTTCAGAATCTCGGGGTGTCCGTA
ACTCCGATCCAAAGGATTGTCCTGAGCGGTGAAAATGGGCTGAAGATCGACATCCATGTCATCATCCCGT
ATGAAGGTCTGAGCGGCGACCAAATGGGCCAGATCGAAAAAATTTTTAAGGTGGTGTACCCTGTGGATGA
TCATCACTTTAAGGTGATCCTGCACTATGGCACACTGGTAATCGACGGGGTTACGCCGAACATGATCGAC
TATTTCGGACGGCCGTATGAAGGCATCGCCGTGTTCGACGGCAAAAAGATCACTGTAACAGGGACCCTGT
GGAACGGCAACAAAATTATCGACGAGCGCCTGATCAACCCCGACGGCTCCCTGCTGTTCCGAGTAACCAT
CAACGGAGTGACCGGCTGGCGGCTGTGCGAACGCATTCTGGCGGGGAGCGGCAGCGGGGGGTCCGGTAGC
GGGCCGATCACCATCAACAACTTCCGTTACTCCGACCCGGTTAACAACGACACCATCATCATGATGGAAC
CGCCGTACTGCAAAGGTCTAGACATCTACTACAGAGCCTTCAAAATCACCGACCGTATCTGGATCGTTCC
GGAACGTTACGAATTTGGTACCAAACCGGAAGACTTCAACCCGCCGTCCTCCCTGATCGAAGGTGCTTCC
GAATACTACGACCCGAACTACCTGCGTACCGACTCCGACAAAGACCGTTTCCTGCAGACCATGGTTAAAC
TGTTCAACCGTATCAAAAACAACGTTGCTGGTGAAGCTCTGCTGGACAAAATCATCAACGCTATCCCGTA
CCTGGGTAACTCCTACTCCCTGCTGGACAAATTCGACACCAACTCCAACTCCGTTTCCTTCAACCTGCTG
GAACAGGATCCGTCCGGTGCTACCACCAAATCCGCTATGCTGACCAACCTGATCATCTTCGGTCCGGGTC
CGGTTCTGAACAAAAACGAAGTTCGTGGTATCGTTCTGCGTGTTGACAACAAAAACTACTTCCCGTGCCG
TGACGGTTTCGGTTCCATCATGCAGATGGCTTTCTGCCCGGAATACGTACCGACCTTCGACAACGTTATC
GAAAACATCACCTCCCTGACCATCGGTAAATCCAAATACTTCCAGGACCCGGCTCTGCTGCTGATGCACG
AACTGATCCACGTTCTGCACGGTCTGTACGGCATGCAGGTTTCCTCCCACGAAATCATCCCGTCCAAACA
GGAAATCTACATGCAGCACACCTACCCGATCTCCGCTGAAGAGCTCTTCACCTTCGGTGGTCAGGACGCT
AACCTGATCTCCATCGATATCAAAAACGACCTGTACGAAAAAACCCTGAACGACTACAAAGCTATCGCTA
ACAAACTGTCCCAGGTTACCTCCTGCAACGACCCGAACATCGACATCGACTCCTACAAACAGATCTATCA
GCAGAAGTATCAGTTTGATAAGGATTCCAACGGCCAGTATATAGTGAACGAGGATAAGTTTCAGATACTG
TATAACTCCATAATGTATGGCGGGAGCGGCAGCGGGGGGTCCGGTAGCGGGGAGTTTCGGGCAACCACAC
TGGAACGGATCGAGAAAAGCTTCCTGATTACTGATCCGAGACTGCCTGACAACCCAATCATTTTTGTGAG
CAATTCCTTCCTGCAGCTGACAGAATATTCTCGGGAAGAGATCCTGGGGCGCAATTGCCGTTTTCTGCAG
GGACCCGAGACAGACCGTGCCACTGTTCGGAAAATCAGAGATGCTATTGACAACCAGACTGAAGTGACCG
TTCAGCTGATCAATTATACCAAGAGCGGCAAGAAGTTCTGGAACGTGTTCCACCTGCAGCCGATGCGCGA
TTATAAGGGCGACGTCCAGTACTTCATTGGCGTGCAGCTGGATGGCACCGAACGCCTTCATGGCGCCGCT
GAGCGTGAGGCGGTCTGCCTGGTCAAAAAGACAGCCTTTCAGATTTTTACTGAGATAGAGCTGGGCAAGA
AGTTTAACATAAAGACTCGCTTAAGCTATTTTTCCATGAACCACGATCCTGTGAAGATACCTAACCTGCT
GGATGATACTATATATAACGATACTGAGGGCTTTAACATAGAGTCCAAGGATCTGAAGTCCGAGTATAAG
GGCCAGAACATGAGGGTGAACACTAACGCCTTTAGGAACGTCGACGGTTCCGGTCTGGTTTCCAAACTGA
TCGGTCTGTGCAAAAAAATCATCCCGCCGACCAACATCCGTGAAAACCTGTACAACCGTACCGCTTAAAC
TAGTATAATCAACCTCTGGATTACAAAATTTGTGAAAGATTGACTGGTATTCTTAACTATGTTGCTCCTT
TTACGCTATGTGGATACGCTGCTTTAATGCCTTTGTATCATGCTATTGCTTCCCGTATGGCTTTCATTTT
CTCCTCCTTGTATAAATCCTGGTTAGTTCTTGCCACGGCGGAACTCATCGCCGCCTGCCTTGCCCGCTGC
TGGACAGGGGCTCGGCTGTTGGGCACTGACAATTCCGTGGTGTTTATTTGTGAAATTTGTGATGCTATTG
CTTTATTTGTAACCATCTAGCTTTATTTGTGAAATTTGTGATGCTATTGCTTTATTTGTAACCATTATAA
GCTGCAATAAACAAGTTAACAACAACATTGCATTCATTTTATGTTTCAGGTTCAGGGGGAGATGTGGGAA
CTAGTTGCGGCCGCAGGAACCCCTAGTGATGGAGTTGGCCACTCCCTCTCTGCGCGCTCGCTCGCTCACT
GAGGCCGGGCGACCAAAGGTCGCCCGACGCCCGGGCTTTGCCCGGGCGGCCTCAGTGAGCGAGCGAGCGC
GCAGCTGCCTGCAGGGGCGCCTGATGCGGTATTTTCTCCTTACGCATCTGTGCGGTATTTCACACCGCAT
A
[95 nt withheld, positions 4902-4996]
T
[46 nt withheld, positions 4998-5043]
C
[141 nt withheld, positions 5045-5185]
CCTTTGACGTTGGAGTCCACGTTCTTT
[37 nt withheld, positions 5213-5249]
ACTCTATCTCGGGCTATTCTTTTGATTTATAAGGGATTTTGCCGATTTCGGTCTATTGGTTAAAAAATGA
GCTGATTTAACAAAAATTTAACGCGAATTTTAACAAAATATTAACGTTTACAATTTTATGGTGCACTCTC
AGTACAATCTGCTCTGATGCCGCATAGTTAAGCCAGCCCCGACACCCGCCAACACCCGCTGACGCGCCCT
GACGGGCTTGTCTGCTCCCGGCATCCGCTTACAGACAAGCTGTGACCGTCTCCGGGAGCTGCATGTGTCA
GAGGTTTTCACCGTCATCACCGAAACGCGCGAGACGAAAGGGCCTCGTGATACGCCTATTTTTATAGGTT
AATGTCATGATAATAATGGTTTCTTAGACGTCAGGTGGCACTTTTCGGGGAAATGTGCGCGGAACCCCTA
TTTGTTTATTTTTCTAAATACATTCAAATATGTATCCGCTCATGAGACAATAACCCTGATAAATGCTTCA
ATAATATTGAAAAAGGAAGAGTATGAGTATTCAACATTTCCGTGTCGCCCTTATTCCCTTTTTTGCGGCA
TTTTGCCTTCCTGTTTTTGCTCACCCAGAAACGCTGGTGAAAGTAAAAGATGCTGAAGATCAGTTGGGTG
CACGAGTGGGTTACATCGAACTGGATCTCAACAGCGGTAAGATCCTTGAGAGTTTTCGCCCCGAAGAACG
TTTTCCAATGATGAGCACTTTTAAAGTTCTGCTATGTGGCGCGGTATTATCCCGTATTGACGCCGGGCAA
GAGCAACTCGGTCGCCGCATACACTATTCTCAGAATGACTTGGTTGAGTACTCACCAGTCACAGAAAAGC
ATCTTACGGATGGCATGACAGTAAGAGAATTATGCAGTGCTGCCATAACCATGAGTGATAACACTGCGGC
CAACTTACTTCTGACAACGATCGGAGGACCGAAGGAGCTAACCGCTTTTTTGCACAACATGGGGGATCAT
GTAACTCGCCTTGATCGTTGGGAACCGGAGCTGAATGAAGCCATACCAAACGACGAGCGTGACACCACGA
TGCCTGTAGCAATGGCAACAACGTTGCGCAAACTATTAACTGGCGAACTACTTACTCTAGCTTCCCGGCA
ACAATTAATAGACTGGATGGAGGCGGATAAAGTTGCAGGACCACTTCTGCGCTCGGCCCTTCCGGCTGGC
TGGTTTATTGCTGATAAATCTGGAGCCGGTGAGCGTGGGTCTCGCGGTATCATTGCAGCACTGGGGCCAG
ATGGTAAGCCCTCCCGTATCGTAGTTATCTACACGACGGGGAGTCAGGCAACTATGGATGAACGAAATAG
ACAGATCGCTGAGATAGGTGCCTCACTGATTAAGCATTGGTAACTGTCAGACCAAGTTTACTCATATATA
CTTTAGATTGATTTAAAACTTCATTTTTAATTTAAAAGGATCTAGGTGAAGATCCTTTTTGATAATCTCA
TGACCAAAATCCCTTAACGTGAGTTTTCGTTCCACTGAGCGTCAGACCCCGTAGAAAAGATCAAAGGATC
TTCTTGAGATCCTTTTTTTCTGCGCGTAATCTGCTGCTTGCAAACAAAAAAACCACCGCTACCAGCGGTG
GTTTGTTTGCCGGATCAAGAGCTACCAACTCTTTTTCCGAAGGTAACTGGCTTCAGCAGAGCGCAGATAC
CAAATACTGTTCTTCTAGTGTAGCCGTAGTTAGGCCACCACTTCAAGAACTCTGTAGCACCGCCTACATA
CCTCGCTCTGCTAATCCTGTTACCAGTGGCTGCTGCCAGTGGCGATAAGTCGTGTCTTACCGGGTTGGAC
TCAAGACGATAGTTACCGGATAAGGCGCAGCGGTCGGGCTGAACGGGGGGTTCGTGCACACAGCCCAGCT
TGGAGCGAACGACCTACACCGAACTGAGATACCTACAGCGTGAGCTATGAGAAAGCGCCACGCTTCCCGA
AGGGAGAAAGGCGGACAGGTATCCGGTAAGCGGCAGGGTCGGAACAGGAGAGCGCACGAGGGAGCTTCCA
GGGGGAAACGCCTGGTATCTTTATAGTCCTGTCGGGTTTCGCCACCTCTGACTTGAGCGTCGATTTTTGT
GATGCTCGTCAGGGGGGCGGAGCCTATGGAAAAACGCCAGCAACGCGGCCTTTTTACGGTTCCTGGCCTT
TTGCTGGCCTTTTGCTCACATGT
